Addgene plasmid #210722: pBabe-Sik-WT
Purpose: Construct for stable expression of mouse wild type Ptk6 (Sik) in mammalian cells.
Depositing lab: Angela Tyner. Publication: Sik (BRK) phosphorylates Sam68 in the nucleus and negatively regulates its RNA binding ability. Derry JJ, Richard S, Valderrama Carvajal H, Ye X, Vasioukhin V, Cochrane AW, Chen T, Tyner AL. Mol Cell Biol. 2000 Aug;20(16):6114-26. doi: 10.1128/MCB.20.16.6114-6126.2000. PubMed 10913193.
Backbone
  Vector backbone: pBabe-puro
  Backbone size w/o insert (bp): 5061
  Total vector size (bp): 6413
  Vector type: Mammalian Expression
  Selectable markers: Puromycin
Growth in bacteria
  Bacterial resistance: Ampicillin, 100 μg/mL
  Growth temperature: 37°C
  Growth strain: DH5alpha
  Copy number: High Copy
Gene/Insert
  Gene/Insert name: Protein tyrosine kinase 6 (alt names: Ptk6; Sik)
  Species: M. musculus (mouse)
  Insert size (bp): 1352
  GenBank ID: NP_033210.1
  Entrez Gene: Ptk6 (a.k.a. BRK, Sik, Tksk, tks)
Terms and licenses: Academic/Nonprofit Terms; Industry Terms: Not Available to Industry
How to cite: pBabe-Sik-WT was a gift from Angela Tyner (Addgene plasmid # 210722 ; http://n2t.net/addgene:210722 ; RRID:Addgene_210722)
