[The description below was written by a language model from this plasmid's Addgene catalogue record and pLannotate feature annotations shown in this document.]
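Description:
pBabe-Sik-WT is a Moloney murine leukemia virus-based retroviral expression plasmid built on the pBabe-puro backbone. It is intended for stable expression of wild-type mouse Ptk6 (protein tyrosine kinase 6, also called Sik, the mouse counterpart of BRK) in mammalian cells. The complete plasmid is 6,413 bp. It is propagated in E. coli through a high-copy ColE1/pUC-type origin and selected with ampicillin via the β-lactamase gene and its native promoter. A short lacI fragment annotated near the origin appears to be a backbone remnant with no functional role.

The retroviral cassette lies on the reverse strand between two MMLV long terminal repeats. Downstream of the 5' LTR are a packaging signal (Ψ, annotated as an MESV-type fragment) and a truncated gag segment lacking its start codon, which together promote efficient encapsidation of the genomic RNA when the plasmid is introduced into a packaging cell line. The roughly 1.35 kb Ptk6 coding sequence follows. No separate internal promoter is annotated upstream of it, so its transcription is presumably driven by the 5' LTR, as is usual for pBabe vectors. After the insert, an SV40 early promoter drives puromycin N-acetyltransferase, which allows puromycin selection of transduced or transfected cells. No epitope tag or reporter is annotated.

Ptk6 is a non-receptor tyrosine kinase of epithelial tissues whose substrates include the RNA-binding protein Sam68. The associated publication concerns Sik phosphorylation of Sam68 in the nucleus and its effect on RNA binding. The construct therefore serves to generate cell lines stably expressing the wild-type kinase for such signalling studies.
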