Features (pLannotate 1.2.2; 12 found; start..end, strand, type, name):
     24..612     +  rep_origin     ori: high-copy-number ColE1/pMB1/pBR322/pUC origin of replication
    795..847     +  CDS            lacI (fragment): lac repressor; lacI; The lac repressor binds to the lac operator to inhibit transcription in E. coli. This inhibition can be relieved by adding lactose or isopropyl-β-D-thiogalactopyranoside (IPTG).
    913..1382    -  LTR            LTR: long terminal repeat from Moloney murine leukemia virus
   1383..1504    -  LTR            3' LTR (ΔU3) (fragment): self-inactivating 3' long terminal repeat (LTR) from Moloney murine leukemia virus
   1603..2202    -  CDS            PuroR: puromycin N-acetyltransferase; pac from Streptomyces alboniger; confers resistance to puromycin
   2220..2430    -  promoter       SV40 promoter: SV40 early promoter
   2511..3863    -  CDS            Ptk6: PTK6_MOUSE - Also known as Sik. Experimental evidence at protein level: Swiss-Prot protein existence level 1. Non-receptor tyrosine-protein kinase implicated in the regulation of a variety of signaling pathways that control the differentiation and maintenance of normal epithelia, as well as tumor growth. Function seems to be context dependent and differ depending on cell type, as well as its intracellular localization. A number of potential nuclear and cytoplasmic substrates have been identified. These include the RNA-binding proteins: KHDRBS1/SAM68, KHDRBS2/SLM1, KHDRBS3/SLM2 and SFPQ/PSF; tr
   3931..4347    -  CDS            gag (truncated): truncated Moloney murine leukemia virus (MMLV) gag gene lacking the start codon
   4414..4688    -  misc_feature   MESV Ψ (fragment): packaging signal of murine embryonic stem cell virus
   4812..5281    -  LTR            LTR: long terminal repeat from Moloney murine leukemia virus
   5312..5416    +  promoter       AmpR promoter: bla
   5417..6277    +  CDS            AmpR: β-lactamase; bla; confers resistance to ampicillin, carbenicillin, and related antibiotics
>Addgene plasmid #210722 | pBabe-Sik-WT | addgene full sequence | sequence record 420226 | Addgene NGS Result
GTAGAAAAGATCAAAGGATCTTCTTGAGATCCTTTTTTTCTGCGCGTAATCTGCTGCTTGCAAACAAAAA
AACCACCGCTACCAGCGGTGGTTTGTTTGCCGGATCAAGAGCTACCAACTCTTTTTCCGAAGGTAACTGG
CTTCAGCAGAGCGCAGATACCAAATACTGTTCTTCTAGTGTAGCCGTAGTTAGGCCACCACTTCAAGAAC
TCTGTAGCACCGCCTACATACCTCGCTCTGCTAATCCTGTTACCAGTGGCTGCTGCCAGTGGCGATAAGT
CGTGTCTTACCGGGTTGGACTCAAGACGATAGTTACCGGATAAGGCGCAGCGGTCGGGCTGAACGGGGGG
TTCGTGCACACAGCCCAGCTTGGAGCGAACGACCTACACCGAACTGAGATACCTACAGCGTGAGCTATGA
GAAAGCGCCACGCTTCCCGAAGGGAGAAAGGCGGACAGGTATCCGGTAAGCGGCAGGGTCGGAACAGGAG
AGCGCACGAGGGAGCTTCCAGGGGGAAACGCCTGGTATCTTTATAGTCCTGTCGGGTTTCGCCACCTCTG
ACTTGAGCGTCGATTTTTGTGATGCTCGTCAGGGGGGCGGAGCCTATGGAAAAACGCCAGCAACGCGGCC
TTTTTACGGTTCCTGGCCTTTTGCTGGCCTTTTGCTCACATGTTCTTTCCTGCGTTATCCCCTGATTCTG
TGGATAACCGTATTACCGCCTTTGAGTGAGCTGATACCGCTCGCCGCAGCCGAACGACCGAGCGCAGCGA
GTCAGTGAGCGAGGAAGCGGAAGAGCGCCCAATACGCAAACCGCCTCTCCCCGCGCGTTGGCCGATTCAT
TAATGCAACTATGGCCATTTAATGTAAATACTTAAGAAAAAAAACCAAATTAATTTTGATACATGCTGCA
TGTGAAAGACCCCCGCTGACGGGTAGTCAATCACTCAGAGGAGACCCTCCCAAGGAACAGCGAGACCACA
AGTCGGATGCAACTGCAAGAGGGTTTATTGGATACACGGGTACCCGGGCGACTCAGTCAATCGGAGGACT
GGCGCCCCGAGTGAGGGGTTGTGGGCTCTTTTATTGAGCTCGGGGAGCAGAAGCGCGCGAACAGAAGCGA
GAAGCGAACTGATTGGTTAGTTCAAATAAGGCACAGGGTCATTTCAGGTCCTTGGGGCACCCTGGAAACA
TCTGATGGTTCTCTAGAAACTGCTGAGGGCTGGACCGCATCTGGGGACCATCTGTTCTTGGCCCTGAGCC
GGGGCAGGAACTGCTTACCACAGATATCCTGTTTGGCCCATATTCAGCTGTTCCATCTGTTCTTGGCCCT
GAGCCGGGGCAGGAACTGCTTACCACAGATATCCTGTTTGGCCCATATTCAGCTGTTCCATCTGTTCCTG
ACCTTGATCTGAACTTCTCTATTCTCAGTTATGTATTTTTCCATGCCTTGCAAAATGGCGTTACTTAAGC
TAGCTTGCCAAACCTACAGGTGGGGTCTTTCATTCCCCCCTTTTTCTGGAGACTAAATAAAATCTTTTAT
TTTATCGATGCATGGGGTCGTGCGCTCCTTTCGGTCGGGCGCTGCGGGTCGTGGGGCGGGCGTCAGGCAC
CGGGCTTGCGGGTCATGCACCAGGTGCGCGGTCCTTCGGGCACCTCGACGTCGGCGGTGACGGTGAAGCC
GAGCCGCTCGTAGAAGGGGAGGTTGCGGGGCGCGGAGGTCTCCAGGAAGGCGGGCACCCCGGCGCGCTCG
GCCGCCTCCACTCCGGGGAGCACGACGGCGCTGCCCAGACCCTTGCCCTGGTGGTCGGGCGAGACGCCGA
CGGTGGCCAGGAACCACGCGGGCTCCTTGGGCCGGTGCGGCGCCAGGAGGCCTTCCATCTGTTGCTGCGC
GGCCAGCCGGGAACCGCTCAACTCGGCCATGCGCGGGCCGATCTCGGCGAACACCGCCCCCGCTTCGACG
CTCTCCGGCGTGGTCCAGACCGCCACCGCGGCGCCGTCGTCCGCGACCCACACCTTGCCGATGTCGAGCC
CGACGCGCGTGAGGAAGAGTTCTTGCAGCTCGGTGACCCGCTCGATGTGGCGGTCCGGATCGACGGTGTG
GCGCGTGGCGGGGTAGTCGGCGAACGCGGCGGCGAGGGTGCGTACGGCCCTGGGGACGTCGTCGCGGGTG
GCGAGGCGCACCGTGGGCTTGTACTCGGTCATGGTAAGCTTTTTGCAAAAGCCTAGGCCTCCAAAAAAGC
CTCCTCACTACTTCTGGAATAGCTCAGAGGCCGAGGCGGCCTCGGCCTCTGCATAAATAAAAAAAATTAG
TCAGCCATGGGGCGGAGAATGGGCGGAACTGGGCGGAGTTAGGGGCGGGATGGGCGGAGTTAGGGGCGGG
ACTATGGTTGCTGACTAATTGAGATGCATGCTTTGCATACTTCTGCCTGCTGGGGAGCCTGGGGACTTTC
CACACCCTAACTGACACACATTCCACAGGGTCGACCACTGTGCTGGCGAATTCGAGCTCAGACCAGGTTC
TCATACCTGGTGATACCTGTGAGTTTCTCACACAGGTCTTTGAAGCAAGGTCTCTGCTTGGGGTCTCTGC
TCCAGCAGCTGAGCATCAGCTTGTGTATGTTGGGTGGGCACTCCAGAGGGCAGGGCATGCGGTAGCCGGC
ATCCACCCTCAGGAAGGTTTCATGATTGGACATGCCTGGGTAGGGCATCTGCCCCCTGCTGAAAATTTCA
TGAAGAAGAACTCCAAAAGACCAGACATCAGACTTGATGGAGTAATGCCCTCGGGAAAGTGCCTCAGGTG
CTGTCCATTTGTAGGGGACATTGTGCTCATGGGAAAGGTAGATGTCCTCCTTGACAAGCCTGGCAAGCCC
AAAGTCCCCCACTTTGCAGAGATTGTTCTCTGTAACAAGAACGTTCCTTGCAGCCAGGTCACGGTGGATG
TAATTCTGAGATTCCAGGTAGCACATGCCCTCAGCAACCTGTGATGCAAAGTCCACCAGCTCCAAAATAG
GCAGGGCTTTCTCATCAGAGTCACGCAGTAGCTGCAGCAGGTTCCCCTTGGGCATGAGCTCCGTGATGAT
GTAGACCGGGTCCCCTGCAGTCGCCACAGCGTACAGTGACAGGATGTGCTTGTGCCGCAGCTTCTTCATG
GCCTGAATCTCAGCCTGGAAGGTGTGCTGGTGCAGGAGATTGTCTCTAGAGATCACCTTCACAGCCACAT
GGACCTGGCCTTTCCAGAGCGCTTCAAAGACCTCCCCAAAGTAGCCGGCCCCCAGCTTCTTACAGAGTGT
GAACTCCTCCCTCGGCCTCTCCCAGTCATCCCAGTGGGGCAAGGGCTCAGTTTTGTGCTTCCAGCAGGGC
ATGGACAGCTGTAGGCCATGAGACAGGCTCTGGGTCTTATGGTAGTCCACAAGCTCAGACAGATTGGAGA
AGGATACCGCCTCATTCAGGTGCAGCCGGCCCTCGTTGTTCTTCCAGATCCTGTAATGTCGCACGGCCTG
AGCATCCCGGACAGAGAGGACATAGTCTGCTCCTGGCTTCTGGCTGACTCTGATCAGGAAGGCACCCTTC
GAGTTGTCCTCAGCCTGCAGCCTGTGCATGGCCTCTGAGCGGGAGATGCAACCAAAGAACCACGGTTCAG
ACTCCACAGTTTCCTTCTCAGCCAGGTAGTTGTGAGGCACATAGCCCTCAGCCAAGGCCTTGCCTTCTGC
ATCCAGCAGGGTGGCCCACCACCACAGTTCCTCCTTCTTGGTAACATGGAGGAGGTCTCCTGCCTGAAAG
CTCAGCTCCTCATCTGTCCGTGCCTTGAAGTCCCAGAGGCCCACATACTTAGGACCCAGGTGAGCCTTGT
CCCAAGACACCATGGCAAGCTTAGTGGCAGAGTCAGCTCTCGTGCCGAATTCCTACGTACCACCACACTG
GGATCCGGCCGGCGCCTAGAGAAGGAGTGAGGGCTGGATAAAGGGAGGATCGAGGCGGGGTCGAACGAGG
AGGTTCAAGGGGGAGAGACGGGGCGGATGGAGGAAGAGGAGGCGGAGGCTTAGGGTGTACAAAGGGCTTG
ACCCAGGGAGGGGGGTCAAAAGCCAAGGCTTCCCAGGTCACGATGTAGGGGACCTGGTCTGGGTGTCCAT
GCGGGCCAGGTGAAAAGACCTTGATCTTAACCTGGGTGATGAGGTCTCGGTTAAAGGTGCCGTCTCGCGG
CCATCCGACGTTAAAGGTTGGCCATTCTGCAGAGCAGAAGGTAACCCAACGTCTCTTCTTGACATCTACC
GACTGGTTGTGAGCGATCCGCTCGACATCTTTCCAGTGACCTAAGGTCAAACTTAAGGGAGTGGTAACAG
TCTGGCCCTAATTTTCAGACAAATACAGAAACACAGTCAGACAGAGACAACACAGAACGATGCTGCAGCG
CTGCAGCAGACAAGACGCGCGGCTTCGGTTCCAAACCGAAAGCAAAAATTCAGACGGAGGCGGGAACTGT
TTTAGGTTCTCGTCTCCTACCAGAACCACATATCCTGACGGGGTCGGATTCCACATCGACTCCCTTCCTC
AGGTCGGGCCACAAAAACGGCCCCCAAAGTCCCTGGGACGTCTCCCAGGGTTGCGGCCGGGTGTTCAGAA
CTCGTCAGTTCCACCACGGGTCCGCCAGATACAGAGCTAGTTAGCTAACTAGTACCGACGCAGGCGCATA
AAATCAGTCATAGACACTAGACAATCGGACAGACACAGATAAGTTGCTGGCCAGCTTGCCTCCCGGTGGT
GGGTCGGTGGTCCCTGGGCAGGGGTCTCCCGATCCCGGACGAGCCCCCAAATGAAAGACCCCCGCTGACG
GGTAGTCAATCACTCAGAGGAGACCCTCCCAAGGAACAGCGAGACCACAAGTCGGATGCAACTGCAAGAG
GGTTTATTGGATACACGGGTACCCGGGCGACTCAGTCAATCGGAGGACTGGCGCCCCGAGTGAGGGGTTG
TGGGCTCTTTTATTGAGCTCGGGGAGCAGAAGCGCGCGAACAGAAGCGAGAAGCGAACTGATTGGTTAGT
TCAAATAAGGCACAGGGTCATTTCAGGTCCTTGGGGCACCCTGGAAACATCTGATGGTTCTCTAGAAACT
GCTGAGGGCTGGACCGCATCTGGGGACCATCTGTTCTTGGCCCTGAGCCGGGGCAGGAACTGCTTACCAC
AGATATCCTGTTTGGCCCATATTCAGCTGTTCCATCTGTTCTTGGCCCTGAGCCGGGGCAGGAACTGCTT
ACCACAGATATCCTGTTTGGCCCATATTCAGGCTGCAGGTGGCACTTTTCGGGGAAATGTGCGCGGAACC
CCTATTTGTTTATTTTTCTAAATACATTCAAATATGTATCCGCTCATGAGACAATAACCCTGATAAATGC
TTCAATAATATTGAAAAAGGAAGAGTATGAGTATTCAACATTTCCGTGTCGCCCTTATTCCCTTTTTTGC
GGCATTTTGCCTTCCTGTTTTTGCTCACCCAGAAACGCTGGTGAAAGTAAAAGATGCTGAAGATCAGTTG
GGTGCACGAGTGGGTTACATCGAACTGGATCTCAACAGCGGTAAGATCCTTGAGAGTTTTCGCCCCGAAG
AACGTTTTCCAATGATGAGCACTTTTAAAGTTCTGCTATGTGGCGCGGTATTATCCCGTATTGACGCCGG
GCAAGAGCAACTCGGTCGCCGCATACACTATTCTCAGAATGACTTGGTTGAGTACTCACCAGTCACAGAA
AAGCATCTTACGGATGGCATGACAGTAAGAGAATTATGCAGTGCTGCCATAACCATGAGTGATAACACTG
CGGCCAACTTACTTCTGACAACGATCGGAGGACCGAAGGAGCTAACCGCTTTTTTGCACAACATGGGGGA
TCATGTAACTCGCCTTGATCGTTGGGAACCGGAGCTGAATGAAGCCATACCAAACGACGAGCGTGACACC
ACGATGCCTGTAGCAATGGCAACAACGTTGCGCAAACTATTAACTGGCGAACTACTTACTCTAGCTTCCC
GGCAACAATTAATAGACTGGATGGAGGCGGATAAAGTTGCAGGACCACTTCTGCGCTCGGCCCTTCCGGC
TGGCTGGTTTATTGCTGATAAATCTGGAGCCGGTGAGCGTGGGTCTCGCGGTATCATTGCAGCACTGGGG
CCAGATGGTAAGCCCTCCCGTATCGTAGTTATCTACACGACGGGGAGTCAGGCAACTATGGATGAACGAA
ATAGACAGATCGCTGAGATAGGTGCCTCACTGATTAAGCATTGGTAACTGTCAGACCAAGTTTACTCATA
TATACTTTAGATTGATTTGCGGCCGCAAAAGGATCTAGGTGAAGATCCTTTTTGATAATCTCATGACCAA
AATCCCTTAACGTGAGTTTTCGTTCCACTGAGCGTCAGACCCC
